Addgene plasmid #61043: Cwc25-pRSETA
Purpose: Encodes the yeast Cwc25 protein for overexpression and purification using a C-terminal hexahistidine tag. A single cysteine residue is encoded after the Cwc25 sequence for fluorescent labeling.
Depositing lab: Nils Walter. Depositing organization: University of Michigan. Publication: Biased Brownian ratcheting leads to pre-mRNA remodeling and capture prior to first-step splicing. Krishnan R, Blanco MR, Kahlscheuer ML, Abelson J, Guthrie C, Walter NG. Nat Struct Mol Biol. 2013 Dec;20(12):1450-7. doi: 10.1038/nsmb.2704. Epub 2013 Nov 17. PubMed 24240612.
Backbone
  Vector backbone: pRSETA
  Backbone manufacturer: Invitrogen Life Technologies
  Backbone size w/o insert (bp): 2900
  Total vector size (bp): 2900
  Vector type: Bacterial Expression
Growth in bacteria
  Bacterial resistance: Ampicillin, 100 μg/mL
  Growth temperature: 37°C
  Growth strain: DH5alpha
  Copy number: High Copy
Gene/Insert
  Gene/Insert name: Cwc25
  Species: S. cerevisiae (budding yeast)
  Insert size (bp): 537
  Promoter: T7
  Tag / fusion protein: TEV site, Histidine Tag (C terminal on insert)
  Cloning method: Restriction Enzyme; 5′ cloning site Nde1 (not destroyed); 3′ cloning site EcoR1 (not destroyed)
  Sequencing primers: 5′ T7
Terms and licenses: Academic/Nonprofit Terms; Industry Terms: Not Available to Industry
How to cite: Cwc25-pRSETA was a gift from Nils Walter (Addgene plasmid # 61043 ; http://n2t.net/addgene:61043 ; RRID:Addgene_61043)
