[The description below was written by a language model from this plasmid's Addgene catalogue record.]
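Description:
Cwc25-pRSETA is a bacterial expression plasmid built on the commercial pRSETA backbone for overproducing the Saccharomyces cerevisiae splicing factor Cwc25 in E. coli. It is a high-copy plasmid selected with ampicillin. The record does not include a feature table, so the origin of replication and other backbone elements are not itemised. The catalogue lists both the backbone and the total vector size as about 2.9 kb, which does not account for the 537 bp insert, so the true total is presumably somewhat different.

The Cwc25 coding sequence was inserted by restriction cloning between NdeI and EcoRI sites, both retained, and is transcribed from a T7 promoter. Expression therefore depends on a host strain that supplies T7 RNA polymerase, while the strain listed in the record is a standard cloning host used for propagation. The protein carries a C-terminal hexahistidine tag for metal-affinity purification, along with a TEV protease recognition site that should allow the tag to be cleaved off after purification. Cloning at NdeI would typically place the insert's own start codon at the vector's initiation site and bypass the N-terminal tag region normally supplied by pRSETA, consistent with the tag being recorded as C-terminal only.

A single cysteine codon follows the Cwc25 sequence, giving a defined thiol for site-specific attachment of a fluorescent dye. The construct is thus intended for producing purified, fluorescently labelable Cwc25, and the associated publication concerns pre-mRNA remodelling before the first step of splicing.
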