>Addgene plasmid #61043 | Cwc25-pRSETA | addgene partial sequence | sequence record 102795 | T7 5'-TAATACGACTCACTATAGGG-3'
AGAAGGAGATATACATATGGGGTCGGGCGATTTGAATCTGTTGAAATCATGGAATCCCAAGCTTATGAAA
AATAGAAAAAAAGTATGGGAGACCGAACAGGATCTAATTACCGAACAGCAGAAGCTTAACACGCGATTGA
AAGAAATTGAAAAAGAACGAGAACTAAATGAACTGCTGAACGAATCGAGCAAGGATAAGCCGGAGACTCT
CAAGAATGACTTGGCTTTGAAGAAGTCGGGCTTGGAATGGATGTATCAGGATGCAAAACTGAGTGACGAA
AAGGAAGACTATTTATTAGGTAAGAAAAAACTAGATTCATCTATACTAAACCAACCTGCAACACCGCCTG
TAAGGGCGGCCACTACTATTTCCGCTTCTGGTGCCGCAACATCCATAAGTTCGCAGAAGAAGAAGTCAAA
ATTGCTTAAAGATGATCCAATGAGTAAGTTTAAGGTAACTAAACAACAAAGAAGAACTCCAGACTCAACA
AAAAAAAGAGCAATGTCGCAACGAGGGAAACCGTTGTCCAAGCCCGCTCCGGACCTAGACTACGGCGCCG
GAGGCGGCTGTGAAAATCTTTATTTTCAAGGTCATCATCATCATCATCATTAGGAATTCGAAGCTTGATC
CGGCTGCTAACAAAGCCCGAAAGGAAGCTGAGTTGGCTGCTGCCACCGCTGAGCAATAACTAGCATAACC
CCTTGGGGCCTCTAAACGGGTCTTGAGGGGTTTTTTGCTGAAAGGAGGAACTATATCCGGATCTGGCGTA
ATAGCGAAGAGGCCCGCACCGATCGCCCTTCCCAACAGTTGCGCAGCCTG
