>Addgene plasmid #61043 | Cwc25-pRSETA | addgene partial sequence | sequence record 102988 | T7term 5'-GCTAGTTATTGCTCAGCGG-3'
GGCTTTGTTAGCAGCCGGATCAAGCTTCGAATTCCTAATGATGATGATGATGATGACCTTGAAAATAAAG
ATTTTCACAGCCGCCTCCGGCGCCGTAGTCTAGGTCCGGAGCGGGCTTGGACAACGGTTTCCCTCGTTGC
GACATTGCTCTTTTTTTTGTTGAGTCTGGAGTTCTTCTTTGTTGTTTAGTTACCTTAAACTTACTCATTG
GATCATCTTTAAGCAATTTTGACTTCTTCTTCTGCGAACTTATGGATGTTGCGGCACCAGAAGCGGAAAT
AGTAGTGGCCGCCCTTACAGGCGGTGTTGCAGGTTGGTTTAGTATAGATGAATCTAGTTTTTTCTTACCT
AATAAATAGTCTTCCTTTTCGTCACTCAGTTTTGCATCCTGATACATCCATTCCAAGCCCGACTTCTTCA
AAGCCAAGTCATTCTTGAGAGTCTCCGGCTTATCCTTGCTCGATTCGTTCAGCAGTTCATTTAGTTCTCG
TTCTTTTTCAATTTCTTTCAATCGCGTGTTAAGCTTCTGCTGTTCGGTAATTAGATCCTGTTCGGTCTCC
CATACTTTTTTTCTATTTTTCATAAGCTTGGGATTCCATGATTTCAACAGATTCAAATCGCCCGACCCCA
TATGTATATCTCCTTCTTAAAGTTAAACAAAATTATTTCTAGAGGGAAACCGTTGTGGTCTCCCTATAGT
GAGTCGTATTAATTTCGCGGGATCGAGATCCTGCATTAATGAATCGGCCAACGCGCGGGGAGAGGCGGTT
TGCGTATTGGGCGCTCTTCCGCTTCCTCGCTCACTGACTCGCTGCGCTCGGTCGTTCGGCTGCGGCGAGC
GGTATCAGCTCACTCAA
